>Addgene plasmid #72512 | pJK531 | depositor full sequence | sequence record 132538 | pJK531 sequence 3979 bps
TGGCGAATGGG
[124 nt withheld, positions 12-135]
C
[91 nt withheld, positions 137-227]
A
[49 nt withheld, positions 229-277]
CCTTTGACGTTGGAGTCCACGTTCTTT
[37 nt withheld, positions 305-341]
ACCCTATCTCGGTCTATTCTTTTGATTTATAAGGGATTTTGCCGATTTCGGCCTATTGGTTAAAAAATGA
GCTGATTTAACAAAAATTTAACGCGAATTTTAACAAAATATTAACGTTTACAATTTCAGGTGGCACTTTT
CGGGGAAATGTGCGCGGAACCCCTATTTGTTTATTTTTCTAAATACATTCAAATATGTATCCGCTCATGA
GACAATAACCCTGATAAATGCTTCAATAATATTGAAAAAGGAAGAGTATGAGTATTCAACATTTCCGTGT
CGCCCTTATTCCCTTTTTTGCGGCATTTTGCCTTCCTGTTTTTGCTCACCCAGAAACGCTGGTGAAAGTA
AAAGATGCTGAAGATCAGTTGGGTGCACGAGTGGGTTACATCGAACTGGATCTCAACAGCGGTAAGATCC
TTGAGAGTTTTCGCCCCGAAGAACGTTTTCCAATGATGAGCACTTTTAAAGTTCTGCTATGTGGCGCGGT
ATTATCCCGTATTGACGCCGGGCAAGAGCAACTCGGTCGCCGCATACACTATTCTCAGAATGACTTGGTT
GAGTACTCACCAGTCACAGAAAAGCATCTTACGGATGGCATGACAGTAAGAGAATTATGCAGTGCTGCCA
TAACCATGAGTGATAACACTGCGGCCAACTTACTTCTGACAACGATCGGAGGACCGAAGGAGCTAACCGC
TTTTTTGCACAACATGGGGGATCATGTAACTCGCCTTGATCGTTGGGAACCGGAGCTGAATGAAGCCATA
CCAAACGACGAGCGTGACACCACGATGCCTGCAGCAATGGCAACAACGTTGCGCAAACTATTAACTGGCG
AACTACTTACTCTAGCTTCCCGGCAACAATTAATAGACTGGATGGAGGCGGATAAAGTTGCAGGACCACT
TCTGCGCTCGGCCCTTCCGGCTGGCTGGTTTATTGCTGATAAATCTGGAGCCGGTGAGCGTGGGTCTCGC
GGTATCATTGCAGCACTGGGGCCAGATGGTAAGCCCTCCCGTATCGTAGTTATCTACACGACGGGGAGTC
AGGCAACTATGGATGAACGAAATAGACAGATCGCTGAGATAGGTGCCTCACTGATTAAGCATTGGTAACT
GTCAGACCAAGTTTACTCATATATACTTTAGATTGATTTAAAACTTCATTTTTAATTTAAAAGGATCTAG
GTGAAGATCCTTTTTGATAATCTCATGACCAAAATCCCTTAACGTGAGTTTTCGTTCCACTGAGCGTCAG
ACCCCGTAGAAAAGATCAAAGGATCTTCTTGAGATCCTTTTTTTCTGCGCGTAATCTGCTGCTTGCAAAC
AAAAAAACCACCGCTACCAGCGGTGGTTTGTTTGCCGGATCAAGAGCTACCAACTCTTTTTCCGAAGGTA
ACTGGCTTCAGCAGAGCGCAGATACCAAATACTGTCCTTCTAGTGTAGCCGTAGTTAGGCCACCACTTCA
AGAACTCTGTAGCACCGCCTACATACCTCGCTCTGCTAATCCTGTTACCAGTGGCTGCTGCCAGTGGCGA
TAAGTCGTGTCTTACCGGGTTGGACTCAAGACGATAGTTACCGGATAAGGCGCAGCGGTCGGGCTGAACG
GGGGGTTCGTGCACACAGCCCAGCTTGGAGCGAACGACCTACACCGAACTGAGATACCTACAGCGTGAGC
TATGAGAAAGCGCCACGCTTCCCGAAGGGAGAAAGGCGGACAGGTATCCGGTAAGCGGCAGGGTCGGAAC
AGGAGAGCGCACGAGGGAGCTTCCAGGGGGAAACGCCTGGTATCTTTATAGTCCTGTCGGGTTTCGCCAC
CTCTGACTTGAGCGTCGATTTTTGTGATGCTCGTCAGGGGGGCGGAGCCTATGGAAAAACGCCAGCAACG
CGGCCTTTTTACGGTTCCTGGCCTTTTGCTGGCCTTTTGCTCACATGTTCTTTCCTGCGTTATCCCCTGA
TTCTGTGGATAACCGTATTACCGCCTTTGAGTGAGCTGATACCGCTCGCCGCAGCCGAACGACCGAGCGC
AGCGAGTCAGTGAGCGAGGAAGCGGAAGAGCGCCTGATGCGGTATTTTCTCCTTACGCATCTGTGCGGTA
TTTCACACCGCATATATGGTGCACTCTCAGTACAATCTGCTCTGATGCCGCATAGTTAAGCCAGTATACA
CTCCGCTATCGCTACGTGACTGGGTCATGGCTGCGCCCCGACACCCGCCAACACCCGCTGACGCGCCCTG
ACGGGCTTGTCTGCTCCCGGCATCCGCTTACAGACAAGCTGTGACCGTCTCCGGGAGCTGCATGTGTCAG
AGGTTTTCACCGTCATCACCGAAACGCGCGAGGCAGCTGCGGTAAAGCTCATCAGCGTGGTCGTGAAGCG
ATTCACAGATGTCTGCCTGTTCATCCGCGTCCAGCTCGTTGAGTTTCTCCAGAAGCGTTAATGTCTGGCT
TCTGATAAAGCGGGCCATGTTAAGGGCGGTTTTTTCCTGTTTGGTCACTGATGCCTCCGTGTAAGGGGGA
TTTCTGTTCATGGGGGTAATGATACCGATGAAACGAGAGAGGATGCTCACGATACGGGTTACTGATGATG
AACATGCCCGGTTACTGGAACGTTGTGAGGGTAAACAACTGGCGGTATGGATGCGGCGGGACCAGAGAAA
AATCACTCAGGGTCAATGCCAGCGCTTCGTTAATACAGATGTAGGTGTTCCACAGGGTAGCCAGCAGCAT
CCTGCGATGCAGATCCGGAACATAATGGTGCAGGGCGCTGACTTCCGCGTTTCCAGACTTTACGAAACAC
GGAAACCGAAGACCATTCATGTTGTTGCTCAGGTCGCAGACGTTTTGCAGCAGCAGTCGCTTCACGTTCG
CTCGCGTATCGGTGATTCATTCTGCTAACCAGTAAGGCAACCCCGCCAGCCTAGCCGGGTCCTCAACGAC
AGGAGCACGATCATGCGCACCCGTGGCCAGGACCCAACGCTGCCCGAGATCTCGATCCCGCGAAATTAAT
ACGACTCACTATAGGGAGACCACAACGGTTTCCCTCTAGAAATAATTTTGTTTAACTTTAAGAAGGAGAT
ATACCATGGCAAAGCGCACCCTTCTTATAGCGCTGGCATTGGCATGCGCGGCACCGGGCTTGGCCCATGC
CCAGCGCATTGCGCCCATGAAGGCAGGTAACTTTGCCCGCCTTTGTACGCGCGCCACTAGTGCTGGCATT
TGCGATGCCTATATTGGCGGCCTGACGGATGGGGTCTCTCTTTCCAAAATCAATGATCGGAACGAGGGGG
ATCCTTCTGCGCCTGCTGGTTTTTGTGTTCCCGCTACAGAAACCATGCCCGTTATGCGCTCCAAGGTACT
TACCTGGCTGAAAGCGCATTCTGAAACACTGGACAAGCCGGTTGGTGAAAGTGTTTTTGCCGCCCTGCAC
GCCTCTTATCCGTGCAGTGTGAAAAAATGAAAGCTTGCGGCCGCACTCGAGCACCACCACCACCACCACT
GAGATCCGGCTGCTAACAAAGCCCGAAAGGAAGCTGAGTTGGCTGCTGCCACCGCTGAGCAATAACTAGC
ATAACCCCTTGGGGCCTCTAAACGGGTCTTGAGGGGTTTTTTGCTGAAAGGAGGAACTATATCCGGAT
Features (pLannotate 1.2.2; 12 found; start..end, strand, type, name):
     12..467     +  rep_origin     f1 ori (sequence partly withheld): f1 bacteriophage origin of replication; arrow indicates direction of (+) strand synthesis
    494..598     +  promoter       AmpR promoter: bla
    599..1459    +  CDS            AmpR: β-lactamase; bla; confers resistance to ampicillin, carbenicillin, and related antibiotics
   1630..2218    +  rep_origin     ori: high-copy-number ColE1/pMB1/pBR322/pUC origin of replication
   2404..2546    -  misc_feature   bom: basis of mobility region from pBR322
   2648..2839    -  CDS            rop: Rop protein, which maintains plasmids at low copy number; rop
   2856..3236    +  CDS            YPB1_ECOLX: Protein predicted: Swiss-Prot protein existence level 4. From Escherichia coli.
   3348..3366    +  promoter       T7 promoter: promoter for bacteriophage T7 RNA polymerase
   3398..3420    +  RBS            RBS: efficient ribosome binding site from bacteriophage T7 gene 10 (Olins and Rangwala, 1989)
   3823..3840    +  CDS            9xHis (fragment): 9xHis affinity tag
   3850..3899    +  CDS            SET1 (fragment): solubility-enhancement tag derived from T7 phage gene 10B
   3907..3954    +  terminator     T7 terminator: transcription terminator for bacteriophage T7 RNA polymerase
