[The description below was written by a language model from this plasmid's Addgene catalogue record and pLannotate feature annotations shown in this document.]
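Description:
pJK531 is a bacterial expression plasmid built on the pET23d backbone for producing a hypothetical protein from Acetobacter aceti strain 1023, referred to as AaOrfY (orfY, locus AZ09_06380), which is encoded within the purSQL purine-biosynthesis gene cluster. The open reading frame was inserted between the NcoI and XhoI sites, both of which remain intact. The catalogue lists the total size as 3964 bp, whereas the depositor's full sequence is 3979 nt, a small discrepancy the record does not explain.

The plasmid replicates in E. coli through a ColE1/pMB1-type origin and is selected with ampicillin through the β-lactamase gene and its own promoter. The annotation also detects the pBR322 bom region and a rop coding sequence, although the catalogue describes the plasmid as high copy. An f1 origin is present as well, which allows single-stranded DNA production with helper phage. Expression is driven by the bacteriophage T7 promoter followed by the efficient gene 10 ribosome binding site, and transcription ends at the T7 terminator, so protein production requires a host that supplies T7 RNA polymerase. The insert itself is not annotated in the feature table but occupies the gap between the ribosome binding site and a short His-tag-encoding fragment just downstream. Whether this histidine tag is actually fused to AaOrfY depends on whether the insert keeps its own stop codon, which the record does not state. The short SET1 and YPB1_ECOLX hits appear to be incidental matches to backbone sequence rather than functional parts. The construct is intended for recombinant production of AaOrfY, presumably for biochemical or structural characterisation of this uncharacterised protein.
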