Addgene plasmid #72512: pJK531
Purpose: Produces Acetobacter aceti 1023 hypothetical protein in purSyQL cluster (AaOrfY)
Depositing lab: T. J. Kappock. Depositing organization: Purdue University.
Backbone
  Vector backbone: pET23d
  Backbone size w/o insert (bp): 3663
  Total vector size (bp): 3964
  Vector type: Bacterial Expression
Growth in bacteria
  Bacterial resistance: Ampicillin, 100 μg/mL
  Growth temperature: 37°C
  Growth strain: DH5alpha
  Copy number: High Copy
Gene/Insert
  Gene/Insert name: hypothetical protein in purSQL operon (alt names: orfY; AZ09_06380)
  Species: Acetobacter aceti 1023
  GenBank ID: KDE20459
  Promoter: T7
  Cloning method: Restriction Enzyme; 5′ cloning site NcoI (not destroyed); 3′ cloning site XhoI (not destroyed)
  Sequencing primers: 5′ T7 promoter; 3′ T7 terminator
Terms and licenses: Academic/Nonprofit Terms; Industry Terms: Not Available to Industry
How to cite: pJK531 was a gift from T. J. Kappock (Addgene plasmid # 72512 ; http://n2t.net/addgene:72512 ; RRID:Addgene_72512)
