>Addgene plasmid #72512 | pJK531 | addgene partial sequence | sequence record 135813 | T7 5'-TAATACGACTCACTATAGGG-3'
AATAATTTTGTTTAACTTTAAGAAGGAGATATACCATGGCAAAGCGCACCCTTCTTATAGCGCTGGCATT
GGCATGCGCGGCACCGGGCTTGGCCCATGCCCAGCGCATTGCGCCCATGAAGGCAGGTAACTTTGCCCGC
CTTTGTACGCGCGCCACTAGTGCTGGCATTTGCGATGCCTATATTGGCGGCCTGACGGATGGGGTCTCTC
TTTCCAAAATCAATGATCGGAACGAGGGGGATCCTTCTGCGCCTGCTGGTTTTTGTGTTCCCGCTACAGA
AACCATGCCCGTTATGCGCTCCAAGGTACTTACCTGGCTGAAAGCGCATTCTGAAACACTGGACAAGCCG
GTTGGTGAAAGTGTTTTTGCCGCCCTGCACGCCTCTTATCCGTGCAGTGTGAAAAAATGAAAGCTTGCGG
CCGCACTCGAGCACCACCACCACCACCACTGAGATCCGGCTGCTAACAAAGCCCGAAAGGAAGCTGAGTT
GGCTGCTGCCACCGCTGAGCAATAACTAGCATAACCCCTTGGGGCCTCTAAACGGGTCTTGAGGGGTTTT
TTGCTGAAAGGAGGAACTATATCCGGATTGGCGAATGGG
[124 nt withheld, positions 600-723]
C
[91 nt withheld, positions 725-815]
A
[49 nt withheld, positions 817-865]
CCTTTGACGTTGGAGTCCACGTTCTTT
[37 nt withheld, positions 893-929]
ACCCTATCTCGGTCTATTCTTTTGATTTATAAGGGATTTTGCCGATTTCGGCCTATTGGTTAAAAAATGA
GCTGATTTAACAAAAATTTAACGCGAATTTTAACAAA
