>Addgene plasmid #72512 | pJK531 | addgene partial sequence | sequence record 135814 | T7term 5'-GCTAGTTATTGCTCAGCGG-3'
GGGCTTTGTTAGCAGCCGGATCTCAGTGGTGGTGGTGGTGGTGCTCGAGTGCGGCCGCAAGCTTTCATTT
TTTCACACTGCACGGATAAGAGGCGTGCAGGGCGGCAAAAACACTTTCACCAACCGGCTTGTCCAGTGTT
TCAGAATGCGCTTTCAGCCAGGTAAGTACCTTGGAGCGCATAACGGGCATGGTTTCTGTAGCGGGAACAC
AAAAACCAGCAGGCGCAGAAGGATCCCCCTCGTTCCGATCATTGATTTTGGAAAGAGAGACCCCATCCGT
CAGGCCGCCAATATAGGCATCGCAAATGCCAGCACTAGTGGCGCGCGTACAAAGGCGGGCAAAGTTACCT
GCCTTCATGGGCGCAATGCGCTGGGCATGGGCCAAGCCCGGTGCCGCGCATGCCAATGCCAGCGCTATAA
GAAGGGTGCGCTTTGCCATGGTATATCTCCTTCTTAAAGTTAAACAAAATTATTTCTAGAGGGAAACCGT
TGTGGTCTCCCTATAGTGAGTCGTATTAATTTCGCGGGATCGAGATCTCGGGCAGCGTTGGGTCCTGGCC
ACGGGTGCGCATGATCGTGCTCCTGTCGTTGAGGACCCGGCTAGGCTGGCGGGGTTGCCTTACTGGTTAG
CAGAATGAATCACCGATACGCGAGCGAACGTGAAGCGACTGCTGCTGCAAAACGTCTGCGACCTGAGCAA
CAACATGAATGGTCTTCGGTTTCCGTGTTTCGTAAAGTCTGGAAACGCGGAAGTCAGCGCCCTGCACCAT
TATGTTCCGGATCTGCATCGCAGGATGCTGCTGGCTACCCTGTGGAACACCTACATCTGTATTAACGAAG
CGCTGGCATTGACCCTGAGTGATTTTTCTCTGGTCCCGCCGCATCCATACCGCCAGTTGTTTACCCTCAC
AACGTTCCAGTAACCGGGCATGTTCATCATCAGTAACCCGTATCGTGAGCATCCTCTCTCGTTTCATCGG
TATCATTACCCCCATGAACAGAAATCCCCCTTACACG
